>Addgene plasmid #8785 | 3563 pSFFV-neo Bad | addgene partial sequence | sequence record 17232 | SFFV-F 5'-attgattgactgcccacctc-3'
GNNNNNNNNNGNNNTCGTCCGGGNNTTGGAGANCCCCGCCCAGGGNNCACCGACCCACCGTCGGGAGGTA
AGCTGGCCAGCGATCGTTTTGTCTCCGTCTCTGTCTTTGGAATTCGGCTTAAGCCGCCACCATGGGAACC
CCAAAGCAGCCCTCGCTGGCTCCTGCACACGCCCTAGGCTTGAGGAAGTCCGATCCCGGAATCCGGAGCC
TGGGGAGCGACGCGGGAGGAAGGCGGTGGAGACCAGCAGCCCAGAGTATGTTCCAGATCCCAGAGTTTGA
GCCGAGTGAGCAGGAAGACGCTAGTGCTACAGATAGGGGCCTGGGCCCTAGCCTCACTGAGGACCAGCCA
GGTCCCTACCTGGCCCCAGGTCTCCTGGGGAGCAACATTCATCAGCAGGGACGGGCAGCCACCAACAGTC
ATCATGGAGGCGCAGGGGCTATGGAGACTCGGAGTCGCCACAGTTCGTACCCAGCGGGGACCGAGGAGGA
TGAAGGGATGGAGGAGGAGCTTAGCCCTTTTCGAGGACGCTCGCGTTCGGCTCCCCCCAATCTCTGGGCA
GCGCAGCGCTACGGCCGTGAGCTCCGAAGGATGAGCGATGAGTTTGAGGGTTCCTTCAAGGGACTTCCTC
GCCCAAAGAGCGCANGCACTGCAACACAGATGCGACAAAGCGCCGGCTGGACGCGCATTATCCAGTCCTG
GTGGGATCGAAACTTGGGCAAAGGAGGCTCCACCCCCTCCCAGTGAGCCCCGGGATANCCGANNCCTGCA
GCCCGTGCCCNTAAACNCCTGNNNGCTACGCCNTGNATAAGTGNNNNNNNNNNNNNNNNNNNNNNANNNN
NNNNNNNNNNNNNNNNNNNNNNNNNNNNNN
