[The description below was written by a language model from this plasmid's Addgene catalogue record.]
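Description:
3563 pSFFV-neo Bad is a mammalian expression plasmid carrying the mouse Bad coding sequence in the pSFFV-neo backbone. The backbone is recorded as about 7.2 kb, and the insert as 615 bp, which brings the whole construct to roughly 7.8 kb. It is propagated in E. coli as a high-copy plasmid under ampicillin selection. For mammalian cells it carries a neomycin resistance marker, so stable transfectants can be selected with G418. No feature table accompanies the record, so the origin of replication, the polyadenylation signal and the promoter driving the neo cassette are not stated. The promoter driving the insert is also not listed explicitly. However, the backbone name and the SFFV-F sequencing primer point to the spleen focus-forming virus long terminal repeat, a strong viral promoter that is particularly active in haematopoietic cells.

The insert was cloned into a single EcoRI site, which is retained at both ends. This is a non-directional strategy, so orientation depends on the clone that was chosen, and the insert can be released again with EcoRI. No epitope tags, fusion partners or mutations are recorded, which suggests an untagged wild-type protein, although the record does not say so directly. Bad is a pro-apoptotic BH3-only member of the BCL-2 family. The associated publication concerns serine phosphorylation of BAD in response to survival factor signalling, which leads it to bind 14-3-3 proteins rather than BCL-X(L). The plasmid is therefore suited to transient or stable overexpression of mouse Bad in cultured mammalian cells, for studies of apoptosis regulation, survival signalling and Bad's protein interactions.
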