Addgene plasmid #8785: 3563 pSFFV-neo Bad
Depositing lab: Stanley Korsmeyer. Depositing organization: Dana-Farber Cancer Institute. Publication: Serine phosphorylation of death agonist BAD in response to survival factor results in binding to 14-3-3 not BCL-X(L). Zha J, Harada H, Yang E, Jockel J, Korsmeyer SJ. Cell 1996 Nov 15;87(4):619-28. 10.1016/S0092-8674(00)81382-3 PubMed 8929531.
Backbone
  Vector backbone: pSFFV-neo
  Backbone size w/o insert (bp): 7200
  Vector type: Mammalian Expression
  Selectable markers: Neomycin (select with G418)
Growth in bacteria
  Bacterial resistance: Ampicillin, 100 μg/mL
  Growth temperature: 37°C
  Growth strain: XL1 Blue
  Copy number: High Copy
Gene/Insert
  Gene/Insert name: Bad
  Species: M. musculus (mouse)
  Insert size (bp): 615
  GenBank ID: NM_007522
  Entrez Gene: Bad (a.k.a. AI325008, Bbc2)
  Cloning method: Restriction Enzyme; 5′ cloning site EcoRI (not destroyed); 3′ cloning site EcoRI (not destroyed)
  Sequencing primers: 5′ SFFV-F
Terms and licenses: Academic/Nonprofit Terms; Industry Terms: Not Available to Industry
How to cite: 3563 pSFFV-neo Bad was a gift from Stanley Korsmeyer (Addgene plasmid # 8785 ; http://n2t.net/addgene:8785 ; RRID:Addgene_8785)
